>Addgene plasmid #142535 | TFORF0105 | addgene full sequence | sequence record 454980 | Addgene NGS Result
TTAATGTAGTCTTATGCAATACTCTTGTAGTCTTGCAACATGGTAACGATGAGTTAGCAACATGCCTTAC
AAGGAGAGAAAAAGCACCGTGCATGCCGATTGGTGGAAGTAAGGTGGTACGATCGTGCCTTATTAGGAAG
GCAACAGACGGGTCTGACATGGATTGGACGAACCACTGAATTGCCGCATTGCAGAGATATTGTATTTAAG
TGCCTAGCTCGATACATAAACGGGTCTCTCTGGTTAGACCAGATCTGAGCCTGGGAGCTCTCTGGCTAAC
TAGGGAACCCACTGCTTAAGCCTCAATAAAGCTTGCCTTGAGTGCTTCAAGTAGTGTGTGCCCGTCTGTT
GTGTGACTCTGGTAACTAGAGATCCCTCAGACCCTTTTAGTCAGTGTGGAAAATCTCTAGCAGTGGCGCC
CGAACAGGGACTTGAAAGCGAAAGGGAAACCAGAGGAGCTCTCTCGACGCAGGACTCGGCTTGCTGAAGC
GCGCACGGCAAGAGGCGAGGGGCGGCGACTGGTGAGTACGCCAAAAATTTTGACTAGCGGAGGCTAGAAG
GAGAGAGATGGGTGCGAGAGCGTCAGTATTAAGCGGGGGAGAATTAGATCGCGATGGGAAAAAATTCGGT
TAAGGCCAGGGGGAAAGAAAAAATATAAATTAAAACATATAGTATGGGCAAGCAGGGAGCTAGAACGATT
CGCAGTTAATCCTGGCCTGTTAGAAACATCAGAAGGCTGTAGACAAATACTGGGACAGCTACAACCATCC
CTTCAGACAGGATCAGAAGAACTTAGATCATTATATAATACAGTAGCAACCCTCTATTGTGTGCATCAAA
GGATAGAGATAAAAGACACCAAGGAAGCTTTAGACAAGATAGAGGAAGAGCAAAACAAAAGTAAGACCAC
CGCACAGCAAGCGGCCGCTGATCTTCAGACCTGGAGGAGGAGATATGAGGGACAATTGGAGAAGTGAATT
ATATAAATATAAAGTAGTAAAAATTGAACCATTAGGAGTAGCACCCACCAAGGCAAAGAGAAGAGTGGTG
CAGAGAGAAAAAAGAGCAGTGGGAATAGGAGCTTTGTTCCTTGGGTTCTTGGGAGCAGCAGGAAGCACTA
TGGGCGCAGCGTCAATGACGCTGACGGTACAGGCCAGACAATTATTGTCTGGTATAGTGCAGCAGCAGAA
CAATTTGCTGAGGGCTATTGAGGCGCAACAGCATCTGTTGCAACTCACAGTCTGGGGCATCAAGCAGCTC
CAGGCAAGAATCCTGGCTGTGGAAAGATACCTAAAGGATCAACAGCTCCTGGGGATTTGGGGTTGCTCTG
GAAAACTCATTTGCACCACTGCTGTGCCTTGGAATGCTAGTTGGAGTAATAAATCTCTGGAACAGATTTG
GAATCACACGACCTGGATGGAGTGGGACAGAGAAATTAACAATTACACAAGCTTAATACACTCCTTAATT
GAAGAATCGCAAAACCAGCAAGAAAAGAATGAACAAGAATTATTGGAATTAGATAAATGGGCAAGTTTGT
GGAATTGGTTTAACATAACAAATTGGCTGTGGTATATAAAATTATTCATAATGATAGTAGGAGGCTTGGT
AGGTTTAAGAATAGTTTTTGCTGTACTTTCTATAGTGAATAGAGTTAGGCAGGGATATTCACCATTATCG
TTTCAGACCCACCTCCCAACCCCGAGGGGACCCATGCATTGCATCTCAATTAGTCAGCAACCAGGTGTGG
AAAGTCCCCAGGCTCCCCAGCAGGCAGAAGTATGCAAAGCATGCGTCTCAATTAGTCAGCAACCATAGTC
CCGCCCCTAACTCCGCCCATCCCGCCCCTAACTCCGCCCAGTTCCGCCCATTCTCCGCCCCATGGCTGAC
TAATTTTTTTTATTTATGCAGAGGCCGAGGCCGCCTCGGCCTCTGAGCTATTCCAGAAGTAGTGAGGAGG
CTTTTTTGGAGGCCTAGGCTTTTGCAAAAAGCTTTCTAGAGGTACCACCGGAGCTTACCATGACCGAGTA
CAAGCCCACGGTGCGCCTCGCCACCCGCGACGACGTCCCCAGGGCCGTACGCACCCTCGCCGCCGCGTTC
GCCGACTACCCCGCCACGCGCCACACCGTCGATCCGGACCGCCACATCGAGCGGGTCACCGAGCTGCAAG
AACTCTTCCTCACGCGCGTCGGGCTCGACATCGGCAAGGTGTGGGTCGCGGACGACGGCGCCGCCGTGGC
GGTCTGGACCACGCCGGAGAGCGTCGAAGCGGGGGCGGTGTTCGCCGAGATCGGCCCGCGCATGGCCGAG
TTGAGCGGTTCCCGGCTGGCCGCGCAGCAACAGATGGAAGGCCTCCTGGCGCCGCACCGGCCCAAGGAGC
CCGCGTGGTTCCTGGCCACCGTCGGCGTCTCGCCCGACCACCAGGGCAAGGGTCTGGGCAGCGCCGTCGT
GCTCCCCGGAGTGGAGGCGGCCGAGCGCGCCGGGGTGCCCGCCTTCCTGGAGACCTCCGCGCCCCGCAAC
CTCCCCTTCTACGAGCGGCTCGGCTTCACCGTCACCGCCGACGTCGAGGTGCCCGAAGGACCGCGCACCT
GGTGCATGACCCGCAAGCCCGGTGCCAGTTAACGAATTCTAGATCTTGAGACAAATGGCAGTATTCATCC
ACAATTTTAAAAGAAAAGGGGGGATTGGGGGGTACAGTGCAGGGGAAAGAATAGTAGACATAATAGCAAC
AGACATACAAACTAAAGAATTACAAAAACAAATTACAAAAATTCAAAATTTTCGGGTTTATTACAGGGAC
AGCAGAGATCCACTTTGGCGCCGGCTCGAGGCCTGCAGGTGCAAAGATGGATAAAGTTTTAAACAGAGAG
GAATCTTTGCAGCTAATGGACCTTCTAGGTCTTGAAAGGAGTGGGAATTGGCTCCGGTGCCCGTCAGTGG
GCAGAGCGCACATCGCCCACAGTCCCCGAGAAGTTGGGGGGAGGGGTCGGCAATTGAACCGGTGCCTAGA
GAAGGTGGCGCGGGGTAAACTGGGAAAGTGATGTCGTGTACTGGCTCCGCCTTTTTCCCGAGGGTGGGGG
AGAACCGTATATAAGTGCAGTAGTCGCCGTGAACGTTCTTTTTCGCAACGGGTTTGCCGCCAGAACACAG
GTAAGTGCCGTGTGTGGTTCCCGCGGGCCTGGCCTCTTTACGGGTTATGGCCCTTGCGTGCCTTGAATTA
CTTCCACCTGGCTGCAGTACGTGATTCTTGATCCCGAGCTTCGGGTTGGAAGTGGGTGGGAGAGTTCGAG
GCCTTGCGCTTAAGGAGCCCCTTCGCCTCGTGCTTGAGTTGAGGCCTGGCCTGGGCGCTGGGGCCGCCGC
GTGCGAATCTGGTGGCACCTTCGCGCCTGTCTCGCTGCTTTCGATAAGTCTCTAGCCATTTAAAATTTTT
GATGACCTGCTGCGACGCTTTTTTTCTGGCAAGATAGTCTTGTAAATGCGGGCCAAGATCTGCACACTGG
TATTTCGGTTTTTGGGGCCGCGGGCGGCGACGGGGCCCGTGCGTCCCAGCGCACATGTTCGGCGAGGCGG
GGCCTGCGAGCGCGGCCACCGAGAATCGGACGGGGGTAGTCTCAAGCTGGCCGGCCTGCTCTGGTGCCTG
GCCTCGCGCCGCCGTGTATCGCCCCGCCCTGGGCGGCAAGGCTGGCCCGGTCGGCACCAGTTGCGTGAGC
GGAAAGATGGCCGCTTCCCGGCCCTGCTGCAGGGAGCTCAAAATGGAGGACGCGGCGCTCGGGAGAGCGG
GCGGGTGAGTCACCCACACAAAGGAAAAGGGCCTTTCCGTCCTCAGCCGTCGCTTCATGTGACTCCACGG
AGTACCGGGCGCCGTCCAGGCACCTCGATTAGTTCTCGAGCTTTTGGAGTACGTCGTCTTTAGGTTGGGG
GGAGGGGTTTTATGCGATGGAGTTTCCCCACACTGAGTGGGTGGAGACTGAAGTTAGGCCAGCTTGGCAC
TTGATGTAATTCTCCTTGGAATTTGCCCTTTTTGAGTTTGGATCTTGGTTCATTCTCAAGCCTCAGACAG
TGGTTCAAAGTTTTTTTCTTCCATTTCAGGTGTCGTGAGGCTAGCACCGCCACCATGGGTGACCAGCAAC
TGTACAAGACCAACCATGTGGCCCATGGTAGTGAGAACCTTTTCTACCAACAGCCACCACTTGGCGTCCA
CAGCGGGCTGAACCACAACTATGGGAATGCAGTTACAGGGGGCGGAATGGATGCCCCTCAGGCCTCGCCA
ATCTCCCCCCACTTCCCTCAAGATACACGGGATGGTCTGGGCTTGCCTGTTGGCTCCAAAAACCTTGGCC
AAATGGATACCTCGAGGCAGGGAGGGTGGGGAAGTCATGCAGGGCCTGGAAACCATGTCCAGCTACGTGG
AAACCTGGCCAACTCAAACATGATGTGGGGGGCACCAGCCCAGGCTGAGCCCACTGATGGCTACCAATAC
ACCTACTCCCAGGCCAGCGAGATCCGGACCCAGAAGCTTACCAGCGGTGTCTTACACAAGCTGGACTCTT
TCACCCAGGTGTTTGCCAACCAAAACCTGCGAATTCAGGTCAACAATATGGCCCAGGTGCTGCACACTCA
GTCAGCAGTGATGGATGGAGCCCCTGACAGTGCTCTCCGCCAGCTGCTGTCTCAGAAGCCCATGGAGCCC
CCAGCACCGGCTATCCCTTCCCGCTACCAGCAGGTGCCCCAGCAGCCTCACCCTGGTTTCACTGGTGGGC
TGTCCAAACCAGCTCTTCAGGTCGGGCAGCACCCTACCCAAGGGCACCTGTATTATGACTACCAGCAGCC
TCTGGCTCAGGTGCCAGTGCAGGGAGGACAGCCACTGCAGGCCCCACAGATGCTGTCACAGCACATGCAA
CAGATGCAGCAGCACCAGTATTACCCACCGCAGCAACAGCAGCAAGCCGGGCAACAGCGTATCTCCATGC
AAGAAATACAGACGCAGCCGCAACAAATTCGCCCATCACAGCCACAGCCGCCGCCACAGCAGCAGCAGCC
GCAGCAGCTACAGCTGCAGCAGCGGCAGGGTTCAATGCAGATACCTCAGTATTATCAGCCCCAACCCATG
ATGCAGCACTTGCAAGAGCAGCAGCAGCAACAGATGCACCTGCAGCCTCCTTCTTATCACAGGGACCCTC
ACCAGTATACCCCAGAGCAGGCACACACTGTCCAGCTGATTCCCCTGGGCTCCATGTCCCAGTACTACTA
CCAGGAGCCCCAGCAGCCCTACAGCCACCCCCTCTACCAGCAGAGCCACCTGTCCCAGCACCAGCAGCGT
GAGGACAGTCAGCTGAAGACCTACTCTAGTGACAGACAGGCCCAGGCCATGCTGAGCTCCCATGGGGACC
TGGGGCCTCCTGACACAGGAATGGGAGACCCAGCGAGCTCAGATCTGACCCGGGTCAGCAGCACCCTCCC
CCATCGCCCCCTCCTATCCCCCAGTGGGATCCACCTCAACAACATGGGGCCTCAGCATCAGCAGCTGTCT
CCCAGTGCCATGTGGCCCCAGATGCACCTACCTGATGGGAGAGCCCAGCCAGGGTCCCCTGAGTCAAGTG
GCCAACCCAAAGGAGCGTTTGGGGAGCAGTTTGATGCCAAGAACAAGCTGACATGCTCCATCTGCCTGAA
GGAGTTCAAGAACCTGCCTGCCCTGAATGGCCACATGCGGTCCCACGGGGGAATGAGGGCCTCCCCCAAC
CTCAAACAGGAGGAAGGAGAGAAGGTCCTGCCGCCTCAGCCCCAGCCACCACTGCCGCCTCCGCCTCCGC
CTCCGCCGCCACCACAGCTCCCTCCCGAGGCAGAAAGCCTCACGCCTATGGTCATGCCCGTGTCTGTCCC
TGTCAAGCTTCTCCCGCCCAAGCCCAGCTCTCAGGGGTTCACCAACAGCACCGTTGCCGCCCCCTCCGCC
AGAGACAAGCCAGCCAGCTCGATGTCGGACGACGAGATGCCTGTGCTCGTGAGGATGACCCTCTCTCCCC
CACACTCACCCCAAGGGGCTGCCCCCCGCACGCCTGCTGAAATCCCCAGGAAGCATCAGCCGAGTGTGCC
CAAAGCCGAGGAGCCCCTCAAGACCGTGCAGGAGAAGAAAAAGTTCCGGCACCGGCCGGAACCTCTCTTC
ATCCCGCCGCCGCCCTCCTACAACCCGAACCCCGCTGCCTCCTACTCGGGCGCCACCCTGTACCAGAGCC
AGCTGCGCTCCCCGCGCGTCCTCGGGGACCACCTGCTCCTGGACCCCACCCACGAGCTGCCCCCTTACAC
GCCCCCACCCATGCTGAGCCCGGTGCGCCAGGGCTCGGGGCTCTTCAGCAATGTCCTCATCTCCGGCCAC
GGCCCTGGCGCCCACCCGCAGCTGCCCCTGACGCCCCTGACGCCCACACCACGGGTGCTGCTGTGTCGCT
CCAACAGCATCGATGGCAGCAACGTGACGGTCACCCCAGGGCCTGGAGAGCAGACTGTAGATGTTGAACC
ACGCATCAACATTGGCTTGAGATTCCAAGCAGAAATCCCTGAACTCCAAGATATCTCTGCCCTGGCCCAG
GACACACACAAGGCCACACTGGTATGGAAGCCCTGGCCAGAACTAGAAAACCATGACCTCCAGCAAAGAG
TGGAGAATCTTCTGAATTTGTGCTGTTCCAGTGCATTGCCAGGTGGAGGGACCAATTCTGAATTTGCTTT
GCACTCTCTGTTTGAGGCCAAAGGTGATGTGATGGTTGCTCTGGAAATGCTGCTACTGCGGAAGCCTGTC
AGGTTAAAATGTCATCCTTTAGCAAATTACCACTATGCCGGTTCGGACAAGTGGACCTCCCTAGAAAGAA
AACTGTTTAACAAAGCACTAGCCACTTACAGCAAAGACTTTATTTTTGTACAGAAGATGGTGAAGTCCAA
GACGGTGGCTCAGTGCGTGGAGTACTACTACACGTGGAAAAAGATCATGCGGCTGGGGCGGAAACACCGG
ACACGCCTGGCAGAAATCATCGACGATTGTGTGACAAGTGAAGAAGAAGAAGAGTTAGAGGAGGAGGAGG
AGGAGGACCCGGAAGAAGATAGGAAATCCACAAAAGAAGAAGAGAGTGAGGTGCCGAAGTCCCCGGAGCC
ACCACCCGTCCCCGTCCTGGCTCCCACGGAGGGGCCGCCCCTGCAGGCCCTGGGCCAGCCCTCAGGCTCC
TTCATCTGTGAAATGCCCAACTGTGGGGCTGTGTTCAGCTCCCGACAGGCACTGAATGGCCATGCCCGCA
TCCACGGGGGCACCAACCAGGTGACCAAGGCCCGAGGTGCCATCCCCTCTGGGAAGCAGAAGCCTGGTGG
CACCCAGAGTGGGTACTGTTCGGTAAAGAGCTCACCCTCTCACAGCACCACCAGCGGCGAGACAGACCCC
ACCACCATCTTCCCCTGCAAGGAGTGTGGCAAAGTCTTCTTCAAGATCAAAAGCCGAAATGCACACATGA
AAACTCACAGGCAGCAGGAGGAACAACAGAGGCAAAAGGCTCAGAAGGCGGCTTTTGCAGCTGAGATGGC
AGCCACGATTGAGAGGACTACGGGGCCCGTGGGGGCGCCGGGGCTGCTGCCCCTGGACCAGCTGAGTCTG
ATCAAACCCATCAAGGATGTGGACATCCTCGACGACGACGTCGTCCAGCAGTTGGGAGGTGTCATGGAAG
AGGCTGAAGTTGTGGACACCGATCTTCTCTTGGATGATCAAGATTCAGTCTTGCTTCAGGGTGACGCAGA
ACTATAGTAATGAACTAGTCCGTAACTTGAAAGTATTTCGATTTCTTGGCTTTATATATCTTGTGGAAAG
GACGACTCGGGATGTTGGTGGCCGTGATTACGCGTTAAGTCGACAATCAACCTCTGGATTACAAAATTTG
TGAAAGATTGACTGGTATTCTTAACTATGTTGCTCCTTTTACGCTATGTGGATACGCTGCTTTAATGCCT
TTGTATCATGCTATTGCTTCCCGTATGGCTTTCATTTTCTCCTCCTTGTATAAATCCTGGTTGCTGTCTC
TTTATGAGGAGTTGTGGCCCGTTGTCAGGCAACGTGGCGTGGTGTGCACTGTGTTTGCTGACGCAACCCC
CACTGGTTGGGGCATTGCCACCACCTGTCAGCTCCTTTCCGGGACTTTCGCTTTCCCCCTCCCTATTGCC
ACGGCGGAACTCATCGCCGCCTGCCTTGCCCGCTGCTGGACAGGGGCTCGGCTGTTGGGCACTGACAATT
CCGTGGTGTTGTCGGGGAAATCATCGTCCTTTCCTTGGCTGCTCGCCTGTGTTGCCACCTGGATTCTGCG
CGGGACGTCCTTCTGCTACGTCCCTTCGGCCCTCAATCCAGCGGACCTTCCTTCCCGCGGCCTGCTGCCG
GCTCTGCGGCCTCTTCCGCGTCTTCGCCTTCGCCCTCAGACGAGTCGGATCTCCCTTTGGGCCGCCTCCC
CGCGTCGACTTTAAGACCAATGACTTACAAGGCAGCTGTAGATCTTAGCCACTTTTTAAAAGAAAAGGGG
GGACTGGAAGGGCTAATTCACTCCCAACGAAGACAAGATCTGCTTTTTGCTTGTACTGGGTCTCTCTGGT
TAGACCAGATCTGAGCCTGGGAGCTCTCTGGCTAACTAGGGAACCCACTGCTTAAGCCTCAATAAAGCTT
GCCTTGAGTGCTTCAAGTAGTGTGTGCCCGTCTGTTGTGTGACTCTGGTAACTAGAGATCCCTCAGACCC
TTTTAGTCAGTGTGGAAAATCTCTAGCAGTACGTATAGTAGTTCATGTCATCTTATTATTCAGTATTTAT
AACTTGCAAAGAAATGAATATCAGAGAGTGAGAGGAACTTGTTTATTGCAGCTTATAATGGTTACAAATA
AAGCAATAGCATCACAAATTTCACAAATAAAGCATTTTTTTCACTGCATTCTAGTTGTGGTTTGTCCAAA
CTCATCAATGTATCTTATCATGTCTGGCTCTAGCTATCCCGCCCCTAACTCCGCCCATCCCGCCCCTAAC
TCCGCCCAGTTCCGCCCATTCTCCGCCCCATGGCTGACTAATTTTTTTTATTTATGCAGAGGCCGAGGCC
GCCTCGGCCTCTGAGCTATTCCAGAAGTAGTGAGGAGGCTTTTTTGGAGGCCTAGGGACGTACCCAATTC
GCCCTATAGTGAGTCGTATTACGCGCGCTCACTGGCCGTCGTTTTACAACGTCGTGACTGGGAAAACCCT
GGCGTTACCCAACTTAATCGCCTTGCAGCACATCCCCCTTTCGCCAGCTGGCGTAATAGCGAAGAGGCCC
GCACCGATCGCCCTTCCCAACAGTTGCGCAGCCTGAATGGCGAATGGG
[124 nt withheld, positions 9359-9482]
C
[91 nt withheld, positions 9484-9574]
A
[49 nt withheld, positions 9576-9624]
CCTTTGACGTTGGAGTCCACGTTCTTT
[37 nt withheld, positions 9652-9688]
ACCCTATCTCGGTCTATTCTTTTGATTTATAAGGGATTTTGCCGATTTCGGCCTATTGGTTAAAAAATGA
GCTGATTTAACAAAAATTTAACGCGAATTTTAACAAAATATTAACGCTTACAATTTAGGTGGCACTTTTC
GGGGAAATGTGCGCGGAACCCCTATTTGTTTATTTTTCTAAATACATTCAAATATGTATCCGCTCATGAG
ACAATAACCCTGATAAATGCTTCAATAATATTGAAAAAGGAAGAGTATGAGTATTCAACATTTCCGTGTC
GCCCTTATTCCCTTTTTTGCGGCATTTTGCCTTCCTGTTTTTGCTCACCCAGAAACGCTGGTGAAAGTAA
AAGATGCTGAAGATCAGTTGGGTGCACGAGTGGGTTACATCGAACTGGATCTCAACAGCGGTAAGATCCT
TGAGAGTTTTCGCCCCGAAGAACGTTTTCCAATGATGAGCACTTTTAAAGTTCTGCTATGTGGCGCGGTA
TTATCCCGTATTGACGCCGGGCAAGAGCAACTCGGTCGCCGCATACACTATTCTCAGAATGACTTGGTTG
AGTACTCACCAGTCACAGAAAAGCATCTTACGGATGGCATGACAGTAAGAGAATTATGCAGTGCTGCCAT
AACCATGAGTGATAACACTGCGGCCAACTTACTTCTGACAACGATCGGAGGACCGAAGGAGCTAACCGCT
TTTTTGCACAACATGGGGGATCATGTAACTCGCCTTGATCGTTGGGAACCGGAGCTGAATGAAGCCATAC
CAAACGACGAGCGTGACACCACGATGCCTGTAGCAATGGCAACAACGTTGCGCAAACTATTAACTGGCGA
ACTACTTACTCTAGCTTCCCGGCAACAATTAATAGACTGGATGGAGGCGGATAAAGTTGCAGGACCACTT
CTGCGCTCGGCCCTTCCGGCTGGCTGGTTTATTGCTGATAAATCTGGAGCCGGTGAGCGTGGGTCTCGCG
GTATCATTGCAGCACTGGGGCCAGATGGTAAGCCCTCCCGTATCGTAGTTATCTACACGACGGGGAGTCA
GGCAACTATGGATGAACGAAATAGACAGATCGCTGAGATAGGTGCCTCACTGATTAAGCATTGGTAACTG
TCAGACCAAGTTTACTCATATATACTTTAGATTGATTTAAAACTTCATTTTTAATTTAAAAGGATCTAGG
TGAAGATCCTTTTTGATAATCTCATGACCAAAATCCCTTAACGTGAGTTTTCGTTCCACTGAGCGTCAGA
CCCCGTAGAAAAGATCAAAGGATCTTCTTGAGATCCTTTTTTTCTGCGCGTAATCTGCTGCTTGCAAACA
AAAAAACCACCGCTACCAGCGGTGGTTTGTTTGCCGGATCAAGAGCTACCAACTCTTTTTCCGAAGGTAA
CTGGCTTCAGCAGAGCGCAGATACCAAATACTGTTCTTCTAGTGTAGCCGTAGTTAGGCCACCACTTCAA
GAACTCTGTAGCACCGCCTACATACCTCGCTCTGCTAATCCTGTTACCAGTGGCTGCTGCCAGTGGCGAT
AAGTCGTGTCTTACCGGGTTGGACTCAAGACGATAGTTACCGGATAAGGCGCAGCGGTCGGGCTGAACGG
GGGGTTCGTGCACACAGCCCAGCTTGGAGCGAACGACCTACACCGAACTGAGATACCTACAGCGTGAGCT
ATGAGAAAGCGCCACGCTTCCCGAAGGGAGAAAGGCGGACAGGTATCCGGTAAGCGGCAGGGTCGGAACA
GGAGAGCGCACGAGGGAGCTTCCAGGGGGAAACGCCTGGTATCTTTATAGTCCTGTCGGGTTTCGCCACC
TCTGACTTGAGCGTCGATTTTTGTGATGCTCGTCAGGGGGGCGGAGCCTATGGAAAAACGCCAGCAACGC
GGCCTTTTTACGGTTCCTGGCCTTTTGCTGGCCTTTTGCTCACATGTTCTTTCCTGCGTTATCCCCTGAT
TCTGTGGATAACCGTATTACCGCCTTTGAGTGAGCTGATACCGCTCGCCGCAGCCGAACGACCGAGCGCA
GCGAGTCAGTGAGCGAGGAAGCGGAAGAGCGCCCAATACGCAAACCGCCTCTCCCCGCGCGTTGGCCGAT
TCATTAATGCAGCTGGCACGACAGGTTTCCCGACTGGAAAGCGGGCAGTGAGCGCAACGCAATTAATGTG
AGTTAGCTCACTCATTAGGCACCCCAGGCTTTACACTTTATGCTTCCGGCTCGTATGTTGTGTGGAATTG
TGAGCGGATAACAATTTCACACAGGAAACAGCTATGACCATGATTACGCCAAGCGCGCAATTAACCCTCA
CTAAAGGGAACAAAAGCTGGAGCTGCAAGC
Features (pLannotate 1.2.2; 31 found; start..end, strand, type, name):
      5..231     +  promoter       RSV promoter: Rous sarcoma virus enhancer/promoter
    232..412     +  LTR            5' LTR (truncated): truncated 5' long terminal repeat (LTR) from HIV-1
    459..584     +  misc_feature   HIV-1 Ψ: packaging signal of human immunodeficiency virus type 1
    568..931     +  CDS            HIV-1 gag (fragment): gag protein from human immunodeficiency virus 1; gag
   1077..1310    +  misc_feature   RRE: The Rev response element (RRE) of HIV-1 allows for Rev-dependent mRNA export from the nucleus to the cytoplasm.
   1687..1713    +  CDS            Rev (fragment): human immunodeficiency virus 1 (HIV-1) Rev protein; rev; enhances nuclear export of unspliced and incompletely spliced viral mRNAs
   1720..1743    +  promoter       SV40 promoter (fragment): SV40 early promoter
   1744..1815    +  promoter       SV40 promoter (fragment): SV40 enhancer and early promoter
   1839..1974    +  rep_origin     SV40 ori: SV40 origin of replication
   2020..2616    +  CDS            PuroR (fragment): puromycin N-acetyltransferase; pac from Streptomyces; confers resistance to puromycin
   2665..2782    +  misc_feature   cPPT/CTS: central polypurine tract and central termination sequence of HIV-1
   2847..2913    +  CDS            small t antigen (fragment): SV40 (simian virus 40) small t antigen
   2920..4098    +  promoter       EF-1α promoter: strong constitutive promoter for human elongation factor EF-1α
   4115..7774    +  CDS            TRERF1: TREF1_HUMAN - Also known as BCAR2, RAPA, TREP132. Experimental evidence at protein level: Swiss-Prot protein existence level 1. Binds DNA and activates transcription of CYP11A1. Interaction with CREBBP and EP300 results in a synergistic transcriptional activation of CYP11A1. From Homo sapiens (Human).
   7790..7843    +  promoter       U6 promoter (fragment): RNA polymerase III promoter for human U6 snRNA
   7885..8473    +  misc_feature   WPRE: woodchuck hepatitis virus posttranscriptional regulatory element
   8524..8543    +  misc_feature   cPPT/CTS (fragment): central polypurine tract and central termination sequence of HIV-1
   8545..8778    +  LTR            3' LTR (ΔU3): self-inactivating 3' long terminal repeat (LTR) from HIV-1
   8856..8977    +  polyA_signal   SV40 poly(A) signal: SV40 polyadenylation signal
   9017..9152    +  rep_origin     SV40 ori: SV40 origin of replication
   9173..9191    -  promoter       T7 promoter: promoter for bacteriophage T7 RNA polymerase
   9199..9354    +  CDS            lacZα (fragment): LacZα fragment of β-galactosidase; lacZ fragment
   9359..9787    +  rep_origin     f1 ori (sequence partly withheld): f1 bacteriophage origin of replication; arrow indicates direction of (+) strand synthesis
   9840..9944    +  promoter       AmpR promoter: bla
   9945..10805   +  CDS            AmpR: β-lactamase; bla; confers resistance to ampicillin, carbenicillin, and related antibiotics
  10976..11564   +  rep_origin     ori: high-copy-number ColE1/pMB1/pBR322/pUC origin of replication
  11747..11839   +  CDS            lacI (fragment): lac repressor; lacI; The lac repressor binds to the lac operator to inhibit transcription in E. coli. This inhibition can be relieved by adding lactose or isopropyl-β-D-thiogalactopyranoside (IPTG).
  11852..11873   +  protein_bind   CAP binding site: CAP binding activates transcription in the presence of cAMP. E. coli catabolite activator protein
  11888..11918   +  promoter       lac promoter: promoter for the E. coli lac operon
  11922..11944   +  protein_bind   lac operator (fragment): The lac repressor binds to the lac operator to inhibit transcription in E. coli. This inhibition can be relieved by adding lactose or isopropyl-β-D-thiogalactopyranoside (IPTG). lac repressor encoded by lacI
  11987..12005   +  promoter       T3 promoter: promoter for bacteriophage T3 RNA polymerase
