[The description below was written by a language model from this plasmid's Addgene catalogue record and pLannotate feature annotations shown in this document.]
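Description:
TFORF0105 is a lentiviral mammalian expression plasmid built on the pLX_TRC317 backbone. It belongs to a barcoded transcription factor ORF collection designed for overexpression and pooled screening. It carries the human TRERF1 open reading frame (also known as TReP-132, BCAR2 or RAPA), a DNA-binding transcriptional regulator annotated as an activator of CYP11A1. The synthesized ORF sits directly downstream of a full-length EF-1α promoter, which provides strong constitutive expression, and is followed by a WPRE that enhances transcript stability and expression. According to the record, each member of the collection carries a unique 24-bp barcode so that the transcription factor can be identified by sequencing in pooled experiments. The barcode is not separately annotated in the feature table; a short U6 promoter fragment is called between the ORF and the WPRE, but the record does not explain what it is for.

The viral architecture is third-generation and self-inactivating. An RSV promoter drives a truncated HIV-1 5' LTR, followed by the Ψ packaging signal with a partial gag sequence, the RRE for Rev-dependent nuclear export, and a cPPT/CTS. The transfer cassette ends in a ΔU3 3' LTR, with an SV40 polyadenylation signal downstream. Upstream of the EF-1α cassette, an SV40 early promoter/origin drives puromycin N-acetyltransferase, which allows selection of transduced cells. In bacteria the plasmid is maintained through a high-copy ColE1/pUC origin and ampicillin resistance. It also retains an f1 origin and residual lac, T7 and T3 elements from the cloning backbone. The depositor notes that the plasmid can recombine during propagation, as is common for LTR-containing vectors.
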