Addgene plasmid #142535: TFORF0105
Purpose: Lentiviral vector for overexpressing transcription factor ORFs with unique 24-bp barcodes. Barcodes facilitate identification of transcription factors in pooled screens.
Depositing lab: Feng Zhang. Depositing organization: Broad Institute. Publication: A transcription factor atlas of directed differentiation. Joung J, Ma S, Tay T, Geiger-Schuller KR, Kirchgatterer PC, Verdine VK, Guo B, Arias-Garcia MA, Allen WE, Singh A, Kuksenko O, Abudayyeh OO, Gootenberg JS, Fu Z, Macrae RK, Buenrostro JD, Regev A, Zhang F. Cell. 2023 Jan 5;186(1):209-229.e26. doi: 10.1016/j.cell.2022.11.026. PubMed 36608654.
Backbone
  Vector backbone: pLX_TRC317
  Backbone manufacturer: Broad Institute Genetic Perturbation Platform
  Backbone size w/o insert (bp): 8264
  Vector type: Mammalian Expression, Lentiviral
  Selectable markers: Puromycin
Growth in bacteria
  Bacterial resistance: Ampicillin, 100 μg/mL
  Growth temperature: 30°C
  Growth strain: NEB Stable
  Copy number: High Copy
Gene/Insert
  Gene/Insert name: TRERF1
  Species: H. sapiens (human)
  Insert size (bp): 3764
  Entrez Gene: TRERF1 (a.k.a. BCAR2, HSA277276, RAPA, TREP132, TReP-132, dJ139D8.5)
  Promoter: EF1a
  Cloning method: Unknown
  Sequencing primers: 5′ GGGTGGAGACTGAAGTTAGGCCAG; 3′ CACATAGCGTAAAAGGAGCAACATAG
Terms and licenses: Academic/Nonprofit Terms; Industry Terms: Not Available to Industry
Depositor comments: NM_001297573,XM_017011048,ENST00000541110 . The transcription factor ORF portion of this plasmid was synthesized by Genewiz. Please test multiple small colonies in case of plasmid recombination. To make this collection available in a timely manner, a portion of this collection was not fully sequenced by Addgene. If an Addgene verified full plasmid sequence is not available, please contact us prior to placing an order to request the full sequence.
How to cite: TFORF0105 was a gift from Feng Zhang (Addgene plasmid # 142535 ; http://n2t.net/addgene:142535 ; RRID:Addgene_142535)
