>Addgene plasmid #142535 | TFORF0105 | depositor partial sequence | sequence record 279743 | Insert
ACCGCCACCATGGGTGACCAGCAACTGTACAAGACCAACCATGTGGCCCATGGTAGTGAGAACCTTTTCT
ACCAACAGCCACCACTTGGCGTCCACAGCGGGCTGAACCACAACTATGGGAATGCAGTTACAGGGGGCGG
AATGGATGCCCCTCAGGCCTCGCCAATCTCCCCCCACTTCCCTCAAGATACACGGGATGGTCTGGGCTTG
CCTGTTGGCTCCAAAAACCTTGGCCAAATGGATACCTCGAGGCAGGGAGGGTGGGGAAGTCATGCAGGGC
CTGGAAACCATGTCCAGCTACGTGGAAACCTGGCCAACTCAAACATGATGTGGGGGGCACCAGCCCAGGC
TGAGCCCACTGATGGCTACCAATACACCTACTCCCAGGCCAGCGAGATCCGGACCCAGAAGCTTACCAGC
GGTGTCTTACACAAGCTGGACTCTTTCACCCAGGTGTTTGCCAACCAAAACCTGCGAATTCAGGTCAACA
ATATGGCCCAGGTGCTGCACACTCAGTCAGCAGTGATGGATGGAGCCCCTGACAGTGCTCTCCGCCAGCT
GCTGTCTCAGAAGCCCATGGAGCCCCCAGCACCGGCTATCCCTTCCCGCTACCAGCAGGTGCCCCAGCAG
CCTCACCCTGGTTTCACTGGTGGGCTGTCCAAACCAGCTCTTCAGGTCGGGCAGCACCCTACCCAAGGGC
ACCTGTATTATGACTACCAGCAGCCTCTGGCTCAGGTGCCAGTGCAGGGAGGACAGCCACTGCAGGCCCC
ACAGATGCTGTCACAGCACATGCAACAGATGCAGCAGCACCAGTATTACCCACCGCAGCAACAGCAGCAA
GCCGGGCAACAGCGTATCTCCATGCAAGAAATACAGACGCAGCCGCAACAAATTCGCCCATCACAGCCAC
AGCCGCCGCCACAGCAGCAGCAGCCGCAGCAGCTACAGCTGCAGCAGCGGCAGGGTTCAATGCAGATACC
TCAGTATTATCAGCCCCAACCCATGATGCAGCACTTGCAAGAGCAGCAGCAGCAACAGATGCACCTGCAG
CCTCCTTCTTATCACAGGGACCCTCACCAGTATACCCCAGAGCAGGCACACACTGTCCAGCTGATTCCCC
TGGGCTCCATGTCCCAGTACTACTACCAGGAGCCCCAGCAGCCCTACAGCCACCCCCTCTACCAGCAGAG
CCACCTGTCCCAGCACCAGCAGCGTGAGGACAGTCAGCTGAAGACCTACTCTAGTGACAGACAGGCCCAG
GCCATGCTGAGCTCCCATGGGGACCTGGGGCCTCCTGACACAGGAATGGGAGACCCAGCGAGCTCAGATC
TGACCCGGGTCAGCAGCACCCTCCCCCATCGCCCCCTCCTATCCCCCAGTGGGATCCACCTCAACAACAT
GGGGCCTCAGCATCAGCAGCTGTCTCCCAGTGCCATGTGGCCCCAGATGCACCTACCTGATGGGAGAGCC
CAGCCAGGGTCCCCTGAGTCAAGTGGCCAACCCAAAGGAGCGTTTGGGGAGCAGTTTGATGCCAAGAACA
AGCTGACATGCTCCATCTGCCTGAAGGAGTTCAAGAACCTGCCTGCCCTGAATGGCCACATGCGGTCCCA
CGGGGGAATGAGGGCCTCCCCCAACCTCAAACAGGAGGAAGGAGAGAAGGTCCTGCCGCCTCAGCCCCAG
CCACCACTGCCGCCTCCGCCTCCGCCTCCGCCGCCACCACAGCTCCCTCCCGAGGCAGAAAGCCTCACGC
CTATGGTCATGCCCGTGTCTGTCCCTGTCAAGCTTCTCCCGCCCAAGCCCAGCTCTCAGGGGTTCACCAA
CAGCACCGTTGCCGCCCCCTCCGCCAGAGACAAGCCAGCCAGCTCGATGTCGGACGACGAGATGCCTGTG
CTCGTGAGGATGACCCTCTCTCCCCCACACTCACCCCAAGGGGCTGCCCCCCGCACGCCTGCTGAAATCC
CCAGGAAGCATCAGCCGAGTGTGCCCAAAGCCGAGGAGCCCCTCAAGACCGTGCAGGAGAAGAAAAAGTT
CCGGCACCGGCCGGAACCTCTCTTCATCCCGCCGCCGCCCTCCTACAACCCGAACCCCGCTGCCTCCTAC
TCGGGCGCCACCCTGTACCAGAGCCAGCTGCGCTCCCCGCGCGTCCTCGGGGACCACCTGCTCCTGGACC
CCACCCACGAGCTGCCCCCTTACACGCCCCCACCCATGCTGAGCCCGGTGCGCCAGGGCTCGGGGCTCTT
CAGCAATGTCCTCATCTCCGGCCACGGCCCTGGCGCCCACCCGCAGCTGCCCCTGACGCCCCTGACGCCC
ACACCACGGGTGCTGCTGTGTCGCTCCAACAGCATCGATGGCAGCAACGTGACGGTCACCCCAGGGCCTG
GAGAGCAGACTGTAGATGTTGAACCACGCATCAACATTGGCTTGAGATTCCAAGCAGAAATCCCTGAACT
CCAAGATATCTCTGCCCTGGCCCAGGACACACACAAGGCCACACTGGTATGGAAGCCCTGGCCAGAACTA
GAAAACCATGACCTCCAGCAAAGAGTGGAGAATCTTCTGAATTTGTGCTGTTCCAGTGCATTGCCAGGTG
GAGGGACCAATTCTGAATTTGCTTTGCACTCTCTGTTTGAGGCCAAAGGTGATGTGATGGTTGCTCTGGA
AATGCTGCTACTGCGGAAGCCTGTCAGGTTAAAATGTCATCCTTTAGCAAATTACCACTATGCCGGTTCG
GACAAGTGGACCTCCCTAGAAAGAAAACTGTTTAACAAAGCACTAGCCACTTACAGCAAAGACTTTATTT
TTGTACAGAAGATGGTGAAGTCCAAGACGGTGGCTCAGTGCGTGGAGTACTACTACACGTGGAAAAAGAT
CATGCGGCTGGGGCGGAAACACCGGACACGCCTGGCAGAAATCATCGACGATTGTGTGACAAGTGAAGAA
GAAGAAGAGTTAGAGGAGGAGGAGGAGGAGGACCCGGAAGAAGATAGGAAATCCACAAAAGAAGAAGAGA
GTGAGGTGCCGAAGTCCCCGGAGCCACCACCCGTCCCCGTCCTGGCTCCCACGGAGGGGCCGCCCCTGCA
GGCCCTGGGCCAGCCCTCAGGCTCCTTCATCTGTGAAATGCCCAACTGTGGGGCTGTGTTCAGCTCCCGA
CAGGCACTGAATGGCCATGCCCGCATCCACGGGGGCACCAACCAGGTGACCAAGGCCCGAGGTGCCATCC
CCTCTGGGAAGCAGAAGCCTGGTGGCACCCAGAGTGGGTACTGTTCGGTAAAGAGCTCACCCTCTCACAG
CACCACCAGCGGCGAGACAGACCCCACCACCATCTTCCCCTGCAAGGAGTGTGGCAAAGTCTTCTTCAAG
ATCAAAAGCCGAAATGCACACATGAAAACTCACAGGCAGCAGGAGGAACAACAGAGGCAAAAGGCTCAGA
AGGCGGCTTTTGCAGCTGAGATGGCAGCCACGATTGAGAGGACTACGGGGCCCGTGGGGGCGCCGGGGCT
GCTGCCCCTGGACCAGCTGAGTCTGATCAAACCCATCAAGGATGTGGACATCCTCGACGACGACGTCGTC
CAGCAGTTGGGAGGTGTCATGGAAGAGGCTGAAGTTGTGGACACCGATCTTCTCTTGGATGATCAAGATT
CAGTCTTGCTTCAGGGTGACGCAGAACTATAGTAATGAACTAGTCCGTAACTTGAAAGTATTTCGATTTC
TTGGCTTTATATATCTTGTGGAAAGGACGACTCGGGATGTTGGTGGCCGTGATT
