>Addgene plasmid #142535 | TFORF0105 | depositor partial sequence | sequence record 279744 | Barcode
CTCGGGATGTTGGTGGCCGTGATT
